>Addgene plasmid #203751 | mEos3.2trCD4o | addgene full sequence | sequence record 403340 | Addgene NGS Result
TAGTTATTAATAGTAATCAATTACGGGGTCATTAGTTCATAGCCCATATATGGAGTTCCGCGTTACATAA
CTTACGGTAAATGGCCCGCCTGGCTGACCGCCCAACGACCCCCGCCCATTGACGTCAATAATGACGTATG
TTCCCATAGTAACGCCAATAGGGACTTTCCATTGACGTCAATGGGTGGAGTATTTACGGTAAACTGCCCA
CTTGGCAGTACATCAAGTGTATCATATGCCAAGTACGCCCCCTATTGACGTCAATGACGGTAAATGGCCC
GCCTGGCATTATGCCCAGTACATGACCTTATGGGACTTTCCTACTTGGCAGTACATCTACGTATTAGTCA
TCGCTATTACCATGGTGATGCGGTTTTGGCAGTACATCAATGGGCGTGGATAGCGGTTTGACTCACGGGG
ATTTCCAAGTCTCCACCCCATTGACGTCAATGGGAGTTTGTTTTGGCACCAAAATCAACGGGACTTTCCA
AAATGTCGTAACAACTCCGCCCCATTGACGCAAATGGGCGGTAGGCGTGTACGGTGGGAGGTCTATATAA
GCAGAGCTGGTTTAGTGAACCGTCAGATCCGCTAGCGCTACCGGTCGCCACCATGAGTGCGATTAAGCCA
GACATGAAGATCAAACTCCGTATGGAAGGCAACGTAAACGGGCACCACTTTGTGATCGACGGAGATGGTA
CAGGCAAGCCTTTTGAGGGAAAACAGAGTATGGATCTTGAAGTCAAAGAGGGCGGACCTCTGCCTTTTGC
CTTTGATATCCTGACCACTGCATTCCATTACGGCAACAGGGTATTCGCCAAATATCCAGACAACATACAA
GACTATTTTAAGCAGTCGTTTCCTAAGGGGTATTCGTGGGAACGAAGCTTGACTTTCGAAGACGGGGGCA
TTTGCAACGCCAGAAACGACATAACAATGGAAGGGGACACTTTCTATAATAAAGTTCGATTTTATGGTAC
CAACTTTCCCGCCAATGGTCCAGTTATGCAGAAGAAGACGCTGAAATGGGAGCCCTCCACTGAGAAAATG
TATGTGCGTGATGGAGTGCTGACGGGTGATATTGAGATGGCTTTGTTGCTTGAAGGAAATGCCCATTACC
GATGTGACTTCAGAACTACTTACAAAGCTAAGGAGAAGGGTGTCAAGTTACCAGGCGCCCACTTTGTGGA
CCACTGCATTGAGATTTTAAGCCATGACAAAGATTACAACAAGGTTAAGCTGTATGAGCATGCTGTTGCT
CATTCTGGATTGCCTGACAATGCCAGACGATTCTCGAGCTCAAGCTTCGAATTCATGGAATCCAACATCA
AGGTTCTGCCCACATGGTCCACCCCGGTGCAGCCAATGGCCCTGATTGTGCTGGGGGGCGTCGCCGGCCT
CCTGCTTTTCATTGGGCTAGGCATCTTCTTCTGTGTCAGGTGCCGGCACCGAAGGCGCCAAGGATCCACC
GGATCTAGATAACTGATCATAATCAGCCATACCACATTTGTAGAGGTTTTACTTGCTTTAAAAAACCTCC
CACACCTCCCCCTGAACCTGAAACATAAAATGAATGCAATTGTTGTTGTTAACTTGTTTATTGCAGCTTA
TAATGGTTACAAATAAAGCAATAGCATCACAAATTTCACAAATAAAGCATTTTTTTCACTGCATTCTAGT
TGTGGTTTGTCCAAACTCATCAATGTATCTTAACGCGTAAATTGTAAGCGTTAATATTTTGTTAAAATTC
GCGTTAAATTTTTGTTAAATCAGCTCATTTTTTAACCAATAGGCCGAAATCGGCAAAATCCCTTATAAAT
CAAAAGAATAGACCGAGATAGGGT
[37 nt withheld, positions 1845-1881]
AAAGAACGTGGACTCCAACGTCAAAGG
[49 nt withheld, positions 1909-1957]
T
[91 nt withheld, positions 1959-2049]
G
[124 nt withheld, positions 2051-2174]
CAGGTGGCACTTTTCGGGGAAATGTGCGCGGAACCCCTATTTGTTTATTTTTCTAAATACATTCAAATAT
GTATCCGCTCATGAGACAATAACCCTGATAAATGCTTCAATAATATTGAAAAAGGAAGAGTCCTGAGGCG
GAAAGAACCAGCTGTGGAATGTGTGTCAGTTAGGGTGTGGAAAGTCCCCAGGCTCCCCAGCAGGCAGAAG
TATGCAAAGCATGCATCTCAATTAGTCAGCAACCAGGTGTGGAAAGTCCCCAGGCTCCCCAGCAGGCAGA
AGTATGCAAAGCATGCATCTCAATTAGTCAGCAACCATAGTCCCGCCCCTAACTCCGCCCATCCCGCCCC
TAACTCCGCCCAGTTCCGCCCATTCTCCGCCCCATGGCTGACTAATTTTTTTTATTTATGCAGAGGCCGA
GGCCGCCTCGGCCTCTGAGCTATTCCAGAAGTAGTGAGGAGGCTTTTTTGGAGGCCTAGGCTTTTGCAAA
GATCGATCAAGAGACAGGATGAGGATCGTTTCGCATGATTGAACAAGATGGATTGCACGCAGGTTCTCCG
GCCGCTTGGGTGGAGAGGCTATTCGGCTATGACTGGGCACAACAGACAATCGGCTGCTCTGATGCCGCCG
TGTTCCGGCTGTCAGCGCAGGGGCGCCCGGTTCTTTTTGTCAAGACCGACCTGTCCGGTGCCCTGAATGA
ACTGCAAGACGAGGCAGCGCGGCTATCGTGGCTGGCCACGACGGGCGTTCCTTGCGCAGCTGTGCTCGAC
GTTGTCACTGAAGCGGGAAGGGACTGGCTGCTATTGGGCGAAGTGCCGGGGCAGGATCTCCTGTCATCTC
ACCTTGCTCCTGCCGAGAAAGTATCCATCATGGCTGATGCAATGCGGCGGCTGCATACGCTTGATCCGGC
TACCTGCCCATTCGACCACCAAGCGAAACATCGCATCGAGCGAGCACGTACTCGGATGGAAGCCGGTCTT
GTCGATCAGGATGATCTGGACGAAGAGCATCAGGGGCTCGCGCCAGCCGAACTGTTCGCCAGGCTCAAGG
CGAGCATGCCCGACGGCGAGGATCTCGTCGTGACCCATGGCGATGCCTGCTTGCCGAATATCATGGTGGA
AAATGGCCGCTTTTCTGGATTCATCGACTGTGGCCGGCTGGGTGTGGCGGACCGCTATCAGGACATAGCG
TTGGCTACCCGTGATATTGCTGAAGAGCTTGGCGGCGAATGGGCTGACCGCTTCCTCGTGCTTTACGGTA
TCGCCGCTCCCGATTCGCAGCGCATCGCCTTCTATCGCCTTCTTGACGAGTTCTTCTGAGCGGGACTCTG
GGGTTCGAAATGACCGACCAAGCGACGCCCAACCTGCCATCACGAGATTTCGATTCCACCGCCGCCTTCT
ATGAAAGGTTGGGCTTCGGAATCGTTTTCCGGGACGCCGGCTGGATGATCCTCCAGCGCGGGGATCTCAT
GCTGGAGTTCTTCGCCCACCCTAGGGGGAGGCTAACTGAAACACGGAAGGAGACAATACCGGAAGGAACC
CGCGCTATGACGGCAATAAAAAGACAGAATAAAACGCACGGTGTTGGGTCGTTTGTTCATAAACGCGGGG
TTCGGTCCCAGGGCTGGCACTCTGTCGATACCCCACCGAGACCCCATTGGGGCCAATACGCCCGCGTTTC
TTCCTTTTCCCCACCCCACCCCCCAAGTTCGGGTGAAGGCCCAGGGCTCGCAGCCAACGTCGGGGCGGCA
GGCCCTGCCATAGCCTCAGGTTACTCATATATACTTTAGATTGATTTAAAACTTCATTTTTAATTTAAAA
GGATCTAGGTGAAGATCCTTTTTGATAATCTCATGACCAAAATCCCTTAACGTGAGTTTTCGTTCCACTG
AGCGTCAGACCCCGTAGAAAAGATCAAAGGATCTTCTTGAGATCCTTTTTTTCTGCGCGTAATCTGCTGC
TTGCAAACAAAAAAACCACCGCTACCAGCGGTGGTTTGTTTGCCGGATCAAGAGCTACCAACTCTTTTTC
CGAAGGTAACTGGCTTCAGCAGAGCGCAGATACCAAATACTGTTCTTCTAGTGTAGCCGTAGTTAGGCCA
CCACTTCAAGAACTCTGTAGCACCGCCTACATACCTCGCTCTGCTAATCCTGTTACCAGTGGCTGCTGCC
AGTGGCGATAAGTCGTGTCTTACCGGGTTGGACTCAAGACGATAGTTACCGGATAAGGCGCAGCGGTCGG
GCTGAACGGGGGGTTCGTGCACACAGCCCAGCTTGGAGCGAACGACCTACACCGAACTGAGATACCTACA
GCGTGAGCTATGAGAAAGCGCCACGCTTCCCGAAGGGAGAAAGGCGGACAGGTATCCGGTAAGCGGCAGG
GTCGGAACAGGAGAGCGCACGAGGGAGCTTCCAGGGGGAAACGCCTGGTATCTTTATAGTCCTGTCGGGT
TTCGCCACCTCTGACTTGAGCGTCGATTTTTGTGATGCTCGTCAGGGGGGCGGAGCCTATGGAAAAACGC
CAGCAACGCGGCCTTTTTACGGTTCCTGGCCTTTTGCTGGCCTTTTGCTCACATGTTCTTTCCTGCGTTA
TCCCCTGATTCTGTGGATAACCGTATTACCGCCATGCAT
Features (pLannotate 1.2.2; 15 found; start..end, strand, type, name):
     61..364     +  enhancer       CMV enhancer: human cytomegalovirus immediate early enhancer
    365..568     +  promoter       CMV promoter: human cytomegalovirus (CMV) immediate early promoter
    613..1290    +  CDS            mEos3.2: mEos3.2 is a photoconvertible green/yellow fluorescent protein published in 2012, derived from Lobophyllia hemprichii. It is reported to be a rapidly-maturing monomer with moderate acid sensitivity.
   1292..1314    +  misc_feature   MCS (fragment): multiple cloning site
   1316..1462    +  CDS            CD4 (fragment): human CD4 cell surface glycoprotein
   1484..1568    +  CDS            large T antigen (fragment): large T antigen from SV40 (simian virus 40)
   1591..1712    +  polyA_signal   SV40 poly(A) signal: SV40 polyadenylation signal
   1746..2174    -  rep_origin     f1 ori (sequence partly withheld): f1 bacteriophage origin of replication; arrow indicates direction of (+) strand synthesis
   2201..2305    +  promoter       AmpR promoter: bla
   2307..2664    +  promoter       SV40 promoter: SV40 enhancer and early promoter
   2699..3493    +  CDS            NeoR/KanR: aminoglycoside phosphotransferase from Tn5; aph(3')-II (or nptII); confers resistance to neomycin, kanamycin, and G418 (Geneticin®)
   3514..3666    +  CDS            ble (fragment): BLE_KLEPN - Experimental evidence at protein level: Swiss-Prot protein existence level 1. Binding protein with a strong affinity to the bleomycin family of antibiotics. Binds to CL990; an antimitotic-antibiotic compound. From Klebsiella pneumoniae.
   3725..3772    +  polyA_signal   HSV TK poly(A) signal: herpes simplex virus thymidine kinase polyadenylation signal (Cole and Stacy, 1985)
   3863..3879    -  polyA_signal   bGH poly(A) signal (fragment): bovine growth hormone polyadenylation signal
   4101..4689    +  rep_origin     ori: high-copy-number ColE1/pMB1/pBR322/pUC origin of replication
