[The description below was written by a language model from this plasmid's Addgene catalogue record and pLannotate feature annotations shown in this document.]
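Description:
mEos3.2trCD4o is a mammalian expression plasmid of about 4.8 kb built on the mEos3.2-C1 backbone, a C1-type fusion vector in which the fluorescent protein lies upstream of the cloning site. It is maintained in E. coli through a high-copy ColE1/pUC-type origin and selected with kanamycin. The resistance gene is the Tn5 aminoglycoside phosphotransferase (NeoR/KanR), which sits behind tandem bacterial (AmpR/bla) and SV40 early promoters and ends in an HSV TK polyadenylation signal. This arrangement gives kanamycin resistance in bacteria and can also support G418 selection in mammalian cells. An f1 origin is also present. The short hits annotated as ble, bGH poly(A) and SV40 large T antigen are fragments, most likely residual backbone sequence rather than functional parts.

The payload is a single open reading frame driven by the human CMV immediate-early enhancer and promoter and terminated by the SV40 poly(A) signal. It encodes mEos3.2, a monomeric green-to-red photoconvertible fluorescent protein. A short remnant of the multiple cloning site joins it to a roughly 150 bp fragment of human CD4. According to the record, this fragment comprises the CD4 transmembrane domain along with its two palmitoylation sites, so mEos3.2 is fused to the N terminus of a minimal membrane anchor. The cloning sites used are not recorded, and the meaning of the "o" suffix in the insert name is not explained.

The construct is intended as a fluorescent plasma membrane probe. Photoconvertible mEos3.2 suits single-molecule localization imaging, and the associated publication concerns membrane phase separation and the assembly of receptor signaling domains.
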