Addgene plasmid #203751: mEos3.2trCD4o
Purpose: Encodes the transmembrane domain from CD4, including its 2 palmitoylation sites, with mEos3.2 fused on the N terminus. Used as a fluorescent plasma membrane probe.
Depositing lab: Sarah Veatch. Depositing organization: University of Michigan. Publication: Membrane phase separation drives responsive assembly of receptor signaling domains. Shelby SA, Castello-Serrano I, Wisser KC, Levental I, Veatch SL. Nat Chem Biol. 2023 Jun;19(6):750-758. doi: 10.1038/s41589-023-01268-8. Epub 2023 Mar 30. PubMed 36997644.
Backbone
  Vector backbone: mEos3.2-C1
  Backbone manufacturer: Addgene; Michael Davidson's lab
  Vector type: Mammalian Expression
Growth in bacteria
  Bacterial resistance: Kanamycin, 50 μg/mL
  Growth temperature: 37°C
  Growth strain: DH5alpha
  Copy number: High Copy
Gene/Insert
  Gene/Insert name: trCD4o
  Species: H. sapiens (human)
  Entrez Gene: CD4 (a.k.a. CD4mut, IMD79, Leu-3, OKT4D, T4)
  Tag / fusion protein: mEos3.2 (N terminal on insert)
  Cloning method: Restriction Enzyme; 5′ cloning site Unknown (unknown if destroyed)
Resource information
  A portion of this plasmid was derived from a plasmid made by: Insert DNA by the Sarah Veatch lab
Terms and licenses: Academic/Nonprofit Terms; Industry Terms: Not Available to Industry
How to cite: mEos3.2trCD4o was a gift from Sarah Veatch (Addgene plasmid # 203751 ; http://n2t.net/addgene:203751 ; RRID:Addgene_203751)
